Addgene plasmid #45532: pCMV-Kl-EGFP
Depositing lab: Zipora Yablonka-Reuveni. Depositing organization: University of Washington. Publication: Expression profile and overexpression outcome indicate a role for betaKlotho in skeletal muscle fibro/adipogenesis. Phelps M, Stuelsatz P, Yablonka-Reuveni Z. FEBS J. 2016 May;283(9):1653-68. doi: 10.1111/febs.13682. Epub 2016 Apr 13. PubMed 26881702.
Backbone
  Vector backbone: pCR3
  Backbone size w/o insert (bp): 5710
  Total vector size (bp): 8760
  Vector type: Mammalian Expression
  Selectable markers: Neomycin (select with G418)
Growth in bacteria
  Bacterial resistance: Ampicillin and Kanamycin, 100 & 50 μg/mL
  Growth temperature: 37°C
  Growth strain: Top10
  Copy number: Unknown
Gene/Insert
  Gene/Insert name: alpha Klotho (alt name: Kl)
  Species: M. musculus (mouse)
  Insert size (bp): 3050
  GenBank ID: NM_013823
  Entrez Gene: Kl (a.k.a. alpha-kl)
  Promoter: CMV
  Tag / fusion protein: EGFP (C terminal on insert)
  Cloning method: Restriction Enzyme; 5′ cloning site HindIII (not destroyed); 3′ cloning site NotI (not destroyed)
  Sequencing primers: 5′ cgcaaatgggcggtaggcgtg; 3′ cgtcgccgtccagctcgaccag
Resource information
  A portion of this plasmid was derived from a plasmid made by: This plasmid was developed by Michael Phelps during his postdoctoral research at the Yablonka-Reuveni lab.
Terms and licenses: Academic/Nonprofit Terms; Industry Terms: Not Available to Industry
How to cite: pCMV-Kl-EGFP was a gift from Zipora Yablonka-Reuveni (Addgene plasmid # 45532 ; http://n2t.net/addgene:45532 ; RRID:Addgene_45532)
