[The description below was written by a language model from this plasmid's Addgene catalogue record and pLannotate feature annotations shown in this document.]
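Description:
pCMV-Kl-EGFP is a mammalian expression plasmid built on the pCR3 backbone that drives overexpression of mouse alpha Klotho (Kl) fused at its C terminus to EGFP. The roughly 3 kb Kl coding sequence was inserted between HindIII and NotI sites, both retained, downstream of the human cytomegalovirus immediate-early enhancer and promoter. It is followed almost immediately by the EGFP coding sequence and then the bovine growth hormone polyadenylation signal. A T7 promoter lies between the CMV promoter and the insert, a standard element that can support in vitro transcription or serve as a priming site. The annotation software also flags several very short fragments (an HIV-1 LTR piece, SV40 promoter, bGH poly(A), ble and AmpR promoter fragments). These appear to be small sequence matches or backbone remnants rather than functional units.

In bacteria the plasmid replicates from a high-copy ColE1/pUC-type origin and carries an f1 origin for single-stranded DNA production. Selection uses ampicillin, through β-lactamase with its own promoter, and kanamycin, through the NeoR/KanR aminoglycoside phosphotransferase. That same gene sits behind the SV40 enhancer/early promoter and ahead of an HSV TK polyadenylation signal, so transfected mammalian cells can be selected with G418 to obtain stable lines. The catalogue lists a total size of 8760 bp, while the depositor's full sequence record is 8674 nt, a minor discrepancy.

The EGFP fusion allows transfected cells to be identified and the Klotho protein to be followed by fluorescence. The associated publication concerns Klotho family expression and overexpression outcomes in skeletal muscle fibro/adipogenesis, which suggests use in overexpression studies in that context.
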