Features (pLannotate 1.2.2; 18 found; start..end, strand, type, name):
      6..309     +  enhancer       CMV enhancer: human cytomegalovirus immediate early enhancer
    310..513     +  promoter       CMV promoter: human cytomegalovirus (CMV) immediate early promoter
    509..542     +  LTR            5' LTR (truncated) (fragment): truncated 5' long terminal repeat (LTR) from HIV-1
    558..576     +  promoter       T7 promoter: promoter for bacteriophage T7 RNA polymerase
    615..3656    +  CDS            Kl: KLOT_MOUSE - Experimental evidence at protein level: Swiss-Prot protein existence level 1. The Klotho peptide generated by cleavage of the membrane- bound isoform may be an anti-aging circulating hormone which would extend life span by inhibiting insulin/IGF1 signaling. From Mus musculus (Mouse).
   3663..4382    +  CDS            EGFP: the original enhanced GFP (Yang et al., 1996) mammalian codon-optimized
   4433..4657    +  polyA_signal   bGH poly(A) signal: bovine growth hormone polyadenylation signal
   4661..4679    +  promoter       SV40 promoter (fragment): SV40 enhancer and early promoter
   4789..5377    -  rep_origin     ori: high-copy-number ColE1/pMB1/pBR322/pUC origin of replication
   5599..5615    +  polyA_signal   bGH poly(A) signal (fragment): bovine growth hormone polyadenylation signal
   5706..5753    -  polyA_signal   HSV TK poly(A) signal: herpes simplex virus thymidine kinase polyadenylation signal (Cole and Stacy, 1985)
   5812..5964    -  CDS            ble (fragment): BLE_KLEPN - Experimental evidence at protein level: Swiss-Prot protein existence level 1. Binding protein with a strong affinity to the bleomycin family of antibiotics. Binds to CL990; an antimitotic-antibiotic compound. From Klebsiella pneumoniae.
   5985..6773    -  CDS            NeoR/KanR: aminoglycoside phosphotransferase confers resistance to neomycin, kanamycin, and G418 (Geneticin®)
   6808..7165    -  promoter       SV40 promoter: SV40 enhancer and early promoter
   7167..7184    -  promoter       AmpR promoter (fragment): bla
   7225..8085    -  CDS            AmpR: β-lactamase; bla; confers resistance to ampicillin, carbenicillin, and related antibiotics
   8086..8190    -  promoter       AmpR promoter: bla
   8217..8645    +  rep_origin     f1 ori (sequence partly withheld): f1 bacteriophage origin of replication; arrow indicates direction of (+) strand synthesis
>Addgene plasmid #45532 | pCMV-Kl-EGFP | depositor full sequence | sequence record 63666 | pCMV-Kl-EGFP sequence 8674 bps
TTCCGCGTTACATAACTTACGGTAAATGGCCCGCCTGGCTGACCGCCCAACGACCCCCGCCCATTGACGT
CAATAATGACGTATGTTCCCATAGTAACGCCAATAGGGACTTTCCATTGACGTCAATGGGTGGACTATTT
ACGGTAAACTGCCCACTTGGCAGTACATCAAGTGTATCATATGCCAAGTACGCCCCCTATTGACGTCAAT
GACGGTAAATGGCCCGCCTGGCATTATGCCCAGTACATGACCTTATGGGACTTTCCTACTTGGCAGTACA
TCTACGTATTAGTCATCGCTATTACCATGGTGATGCGGTTTTGGCAGTACATCAATGGGCGTGGATAGCG
GTTTGACTCACGGGGATTTCCAAGTCTCCACCCCATTGACGTCAATGGGAGTTTGTTTTGGCACCAAAAT
CAACGGGACTTTCCAAAATGTCGTAACAACTCCGCCCCATTGACGCAAATGGGCGGTAGGCGTGTACGGT
GGGAGGTCTATATAAGCAGAGCTCTCTGGCTAACTAGAGAACCCACTGCTTACTGGCTTATCGAAATTAA
TACGACTCACTATAGGGAGACCCAAGCTGGCTAGCGTTTAAACTTAAGCTTAGCATGCTAGCCCGCGCCC
CTCCTCGCCGCCCGCCGCGGCTGGTGCTGCTCCGTTTGCTGTTGCTGCATCTGCTGCTGCTCGCCCTGCG
CGCCCGCTGCCTGAGCGCTGAGCCGGGTCAGGGCGCGCAGACCTGGGCTCGCTTCGCGCGCGCTCCTGCC
CCAGAGGCCGCTGGCCTCCTCCACGACACCTTCCCCGACGGTTTCCTCTGGGCGGTAGGCAGCGCCGCCT
ATCAGACCGAGGGCGGCTGGCGACAGCACGGCAAAGGCGCGTCCATCTGGGACACTTTCACCCATCACTC
TGGGGCGGCCCCGTCCGACTCCCCGATCGTCGTGGCGCCGTCGGGTGCCCCGTCGCCTCCCCTGTCCTCC
ACTGGAGATGTGGCCAGCGATAGTTACAACAACGTCTACCGCGACACAGAGGGGCTGCGCGAACTGGGGG
TCACCCACTACCGCTTCTCCATATCGTGGGCGCGGGTGCTCCCCAATGGCACCGCGGGCACTCCCAACCG
CGAGGGGCTGCGCTACTACCGGCGGCTGCTGGAGCGGCTGCGGGAGCTGGGCGTGCAGCCGGTGGTTACC
CTGTACCATTGGGACCTGCCACAGCGCCTGCAGGACACCTATGGCGGATGGGCCAATCGCGCCCTGGCCG
ACCATTTCAGGGATTATGCCGAGCTCTGCTTCCGCCACTTCGGTGGTCAGGTCAAGTACTGGATCACCAT
TGACAACCCCTACGTGGTGGCCTGGCACGGGTATGCCACCGGGCGCCTGGCCCCGGGCGTGAGGGGCAGC
TCCAGGCTCGGGTACCTGGTTGCCCACAACCTACTTTTGGCTCATGCCAAAGTCTGGCATCTCTACAACA
CCTCTTTCCGCCCCACACAGGGAGGCCGGGTGTCTATCGCCTTAAGCTCCCATTGGATCAATCCTCGAAG
AATGACTGACTATAATATCAGAGAATGCCAGAAGTCTCTTGACTTTGTGCTAGGCTGGTTTGCCAAACCC
ATATTTATTGATGGCGACTACCCAGAGAGTATGAAGAACAACCTCTCGTCTCTTCTGCCTGATTTTACTG
AATCTGAGAAGAGGCTCATCAGAGGAACTGCTGACTTTTTTGCTCTCTCCTTCGGACCAACCTTGAGCTT
TCAGCTATTGGACCCTAACATGAAGTTCCGCCAATTGGAGTCTCCCAACCTGAGGCAGCTTCTGTCTTGG
ATAGATCTGGAATATAACCACCCTCCAATATTTATTGTGGAAAATGGCTGGTTTGTCTCGGGAACCACCA
AAAGGGATGATGCCAAATATATGTATTATCTCAAGAAGTTCATAATGGAAACCTTAAAAGCAATCAGACT
GGATGGGGTCGACGTCATTGGGTACACCGCGTGGTCGCTCATGGACGGTTTCGAGTGGCATAGGGGCTAC
AGCATCCGGCGAGGACTCTTCTACGTTGACTTTCTGAGTCAGGACAAGGAGCTGTTGCCAAAGTCTTCGG
CCTTGTTCTACCAAAAGCTGATAGAGGACAATGGCTTTCCTCCTTTACCTGAAAACCAGCCCCTTGAAGG
GACATTTCCCTGTGACTTTGCTTGGGGAGTTGTTGACAACTACGTTCAAGTGGACACTACTCTCTCTCAG
TTTACTGACCCGAATGTCTATCTGTGGGATGTGCATCACAGTAAGAGGCTTATTAAAGTAGACGGGGTTG
TAGCCAAGAAGAGAAAACCTTACTGTGTTGATTTCTCTGCCATCCGGCCTCAGATAACCTTACTTCGAGA
AATGCGGGTCACCCACTTTCGCTTCTCCCTGGACTGGGCCCTGATCTTGCCTCTGGGTAACCAGACCCAA
GTGAACCACACGGTTCTGCACTTCTACCGCTGCATGATCAGCGAGCTGGTGCACGCCAACATCACTCCAG
TGGTGGCCCTGTGGCAGCCAGCAGCCCCGCACCAAGGCCTGCCACATGCCCTTGCAAAACATGGGGCCTG
GGAGAACCCGCACACTGCTCTGGCGTTTGCAGACTACGCAAACCTGTGTTTTAAAGAGTTGGGTCACTGG
GTCAATCTCTGGATCACCATGAACGAGCCAAACACACGGAACATGACCTATCGTGCCGGGCACCACCTCC
TGAGAGCCCATGCCTTGGCTTGGCATCTGTACGATGACAAGTTTAGGGCGGCTCAGAAAGGCAAAATATC
CATCGCCTTGCAGGCTGACTGGATAGAACCGGCCTGCCCTTTCTCTCAAAATGACAAAGAAGTGGCCGAG
AGAGTTTTGGAATTTGATATAGGCTGGCTGGCAGAGCCTATTTTTGGTTCCGGAGATTATCCACGTGTGA
TGAGGGACTGGCTGAACCAAAAAAACAATTTTCTTTTGCCCTATTTCACCGAAGATGAAAAAAAGCTAGT
CCGGGGTTCCTTTGACTTCCTGGCGGTGAGTCATTACACCACCATTCTGGTAGACTGGGAAAAGGAGGAT
CCGATGAAATACAACGATTACTTGGAGGTACAGGAGATGACTGACATCACATGGCTCAACTCTCCCAGTC
AGGTGGCAGTGGTGCCTTGGGGGCTGCGCAAAGTGCTCAACTGGCTAAGGTTCAAGTACGGAGACCTCCC
GATGTATGTGACAGCCAATGGAATCGATGATGACCCCCACGCCGAGCAAGACTCACTGAGGATCTATTAT
ATTAAGAATTATGTGAATGAGGCTCTGAAAGCCTACGTGTTGGACGACATCAACCTTTGTGGCTACTTTG
CGTATTCACTTAGTGATCGCTCAGCTCCCAAGTCTGGCTTTTATCGATATGCTGCGAATCAGTTTGAGCC
CAAACCATCTATGAAACATTACAGGAAAATTATTGACAGCAATGGCTTCCTGGGTTCTGGAACACTGGGA
AGGTTTTGTCCAGAAGAATACACTGTGTGCACCGAATGTGGATTTTTTCAAACCCGGAAGTCTTTGCTGG
TCTTCATCTCGTTTCTTGTTTTTACTTTTATTATTTCTCTTGCTCTCATTTTTCACTACTCCAAGAAAGG
CCAGAGAAGTTATAAGACCGGTATGGTGAGCAAGGGCGAGGAGCTGTTCACCGGGGTGGTGCCCATCCTG
GTCGAGCTGGACGGCGACGTAAACGGCCACAAGTTCAGCGTGTCCGGCGAGGGCGAGGGCGATGCCACCT
ACGGCAAGCTGACCCTGAAGTTCATCTGCACCACCGGCAAGCTGCCCGTGCCCTGGCCCACCCTCGTGAC
CACCCTGACCTACGGCGTGCAGTGCTTCAGCCGCTACCCCGACCACATGAAGCAGCACGACTTCTTCAAG
TCCGCCATGCCCGAAGGCTACGTCCAGGAGCGCACCATCTTCTTCAAGGACGACGGCAACTACAAGACCC
GCGCCGAGGTGAAGTTCGAGGGCGACACCCTGGTGAACCGCATCGAGCTGAAGGGCATCGACTTCAAGGA
GGACGGCAACATCCTGGGGCACAAGCTGGAGTACAACTACAACAGCCACAACGTCTATATCATGGCCGAC
AAGCAGAAGAACGGCATCAAGGTGAACTTCAAGATCCGCCACAACATCGAGGACGGCAGCGTGCAGCTCG
CCGACCACTACCAGCAGAACACCCCCATCGGCGACGGCCCCGTGCTGCTGCCCGACAACCACTACCTGAG
CACCCAGTCCGCCCTGAGCAAAGACCCCAACGAGAAGCGCGATCACATGGTCCTGCTGGAGTTCGTGACC
GCCGCCGGGATCACTCTCGGCATGGACGAGCTGTACAAGTAAGCGGCCGCTCGAGTCTAGAGGGCCCGTT
TAAACCCGCTGATCAGCCTCGACTGTGCCTTCTAGTTGCCAGCCATCTGTTGTTTGCCCCTCCCCCGTGC
CTTCCTTGACCCTGGAAGGTGCCACTCCCACTGTCCTTTCCTAATAAAATGAGGAAATTGCATCGCATTG
TCTGAGTAGGTGTCATTCTATTCTGGGGGGTGGGGTGGGGCAGGACAGCAAGGGGGAGGATTGGGAAGAC
AATAGCAGGCATGCTGGGGATGCGGTGGGCTCTATGGCTTCTGAGGCGGAAAGAACCAGTGGCGGTAATA
CGGTTATCCACAGAATCAGGGGATAACGCAGGAAAGAACATGTGAGCAAAAGGCCAGCAAAAGGCCAGGA
ACCGTAAAAAGGCCGCGTTGCTGGCGTTTTTCCATAGGCTCCGCCCCCCTGACGAGCATCACAAAAATCG
ACGCTCAAGTCAGAGGTGGCGAAACCCGACAGGACTATAAAGATACCAGGCGTTTCCCCCTGGAAGCTCC
CTCGTGCGCTCTCCTGTTCCGACCCTGCCGCTTACCGGATACCTGTCCGCCTTTCTCCCTTCGGGAAGCG
TGGCGCTTTCTCATAGCTCACGCTGTAGGTATCTCAGTTCGGTGTAGGTCGTTCGCTCCAAGCTGGGCTG
TGTGCACGAACCCCCCGTTCAGCCCGACCGCTGCGCCTTATCCGGTAACTATCGTCTTGAGTCCAACCCG
GTAAGACACGACTTATCGCCACTGGCAGCAGCCACTGGTAACAGGATTAGCAGAGCGAGGTATGTAGGCG
GTGCTACAGAGTTCTTGAAGTGGTGGCCTAACTACGGCTACACTAGAAGGACAGTATTTGGTATCTGCGC
TCTGCTGAAGCCAGTTACCTTCGGAAAAAGAGTTGGTAGCTCTTGATCCGGCAAACAAACCACCGCTGGT
AGCGGTGGTTTTTTTGTTTGCAAGCAGCAGATTACGCGCAGAAAAAAAGGATCTCAAGAAGATCCTTTGA
TCTTTTCTACGGGGTCTGACGCTCAGTGGAACGAAAACTCACGTTAAGGGATTTTGGTCATGAGATTATC
AAAAAGGATCTTCACCTAGATCCTTTTAAATTAAAAATGAAGTTTTAAATCAATCTAAAGTATATATGAG
TAACCTGAGGCTATGGCAGGGCCTGCCGCCCCGACGTTGGCTGCGAGCCCTGGGCCTTCACCCGAACTTG
GGGGGTGGGGTGGGGAAAAGGAAGAAACGCGGGCGTATTGGCCCCAATGGGGTCTCGGTGGGGTATCGAC
AGAGTGCCAGCCCTGGGACCGAACCCCGCGTTTATGAACAAACGACCCAACACCGTGCGTTTTATTCTGT
CTTTTTATTGCCGTCATAGCGCGGGTTCCTTCCGGTATTGTCTCCTTCCGTGTTTCAGTTAGCCTCCCCC
TAGGGTGGGCGAAGAACTCCAGCATGAGATCCCCGCGCTGGAGGATCATCCAGCCGGCGTCCCGGAAAAC
GATTCCGAAGCCCAACCTTTCATAGAAGGCGGCGGTGGAATCGAAATCTCGTGATGGCAGGTTGGGCGTC
GCTTGGTCGGTCATTTCGAACCCCAGAGTCCCGCTCAGAAGAACTCGTCAAGAAGGCGATAGAAGGCGAT
GCGCTGCGAATCGGGAGCGGCGATACCGTAAAGCACGAGGAAGCGGTCAGCCCATTCGCCGCCAAGCTCT
TCAGCAATATCACGGGTAGCCAACGCTATGTCCTGATAGCGGTCCGCCACACCCAGCCGGCCACAGTCGA
TGAATCCAGAAAAGCGGCCATTTTCCACCATGATATTCGGCAAGCAGGCATCGCCATGGGTCACGACGAG
ATCCTCGCCGTCGGGCATGCTCGCCTTGAGCCTGGCGAACAGTTCGGCTGGCGCGAGCCCCTGATGCTCT
TGATCATCCTGATCGACAAGACCGGCTTCCATCCGAGTACGTGCTCGCTCGATGCGATGTTTCGCTTGGT
GGTCGAATGGGCAGGTAGCCGGATCAAGCGTATGCAGCCGCCGCATTGCATCAGCCATGATGGATACTTT
CTCGGCAGGAGCAAGGTGAGATGACAGGAGATCCTGCCCCGGCACTTCGCCCAATAGCAGCCAGTCCCTT
CCCGCTTCAGTGACAACGTCGAGCACAGCTGCGCAAGGAACGCCCGTCGTGGCCAGCCACGATAGCCGCG
CTGCCTCGTCTTGCAGTTCATTCAGGGCACCGGACAGGTCGGTCTTGACAAAAAGAACCGGGCGCCCCTG
CGCTGACAGCCGGAACACGGCGGCATCAGAGCAGCCGATTGTCTGTTGTGCCCAGTCATAGCCGAATAGC
CTCTCCACCCAAGCGGCCGGAGAACCTGCGTGCAATCCATCTTGTTCAATCATGCGAAACGATCCTCATC
CTGTCTCTTGATCGATCTTTGCAAAAGCCTAGGCCTCCAAAAAAGCCTCCTCACTACTTCTGGAATAGCT
CAGAGGCCGAGGCGGCCTCGGCCTCTGCATAAATAAAAAAAATTAGTCAGCCATGGGGCGGAGAATGGGC
GGAACTGGGCGGAGTTAGGGGCGGGATGGGCGGAGTTAGGGGCGGGACTATGGTTGCTGACTAATTGAGA
TGCATGCTTTGCATACTTCTGCCTGCTGGGGAGCCTGGGGACTTTCCACACCTGGTTGCTGACTAATTGA
GATGCATGCTTTGCATACTTCTGCCTGCTGGGGAGCCTGGGGACTTTCCACACCCTAACTGACACACATT
CCACAGCTGGTTCTTTCCGCCTCAGGACTCTTCCTTTTTCAATAAATCAATCTAAAGTATATATGAGTAA
ACTTGGTCTGACAGTTACCAATGCTTAATCAGTGAGGCACCTATCTCAGCGATCTGTCTATTTCGTTCAT
CCATAGTTGCCTGACTCCCCGTCGTGTAGATAACTACGATACGGGAGGGCTTACCATCTGGCCCCAGTGC
TGCAATGATACCGCGAGACCCACGCTCACCGGCTCCAGATTTATCAGCAATAAACCAGCCAGCCGGAAGG
GCCGAGCGCAGAAGTGGTCCTGCAACTTTATCCGCCTCCATCCAGTCTATTAATTGTTGCCGGGAAGCTA
GAGTAAGTAGTTCGCCAGTTAATAGTTTGCGCAACGTTGTTGCCATTGCTACAGGCATCGTGGTGTCACG
CTCGTCGTTTGGTATGGCTTCATTCAGCTCCGGTTCCCAACGATCAAGGCGAGTTACATGATCCCCCATG
TTGTGCAAAAAAGCGGTTAGCTCCTTCGGTCCTCCGATCGTTGTCAGAAGTAAGTTGGCCGCAGTGTTAT
CACTCATGGTTATGGCAGCACTGCATAATTCTCTTACTGTCATGCCATCCGTAAGATGCTTTTCTGTGAC
TGGTGAGTACTCAACCAAGTCATTCTGAGAATAGTGTATGCGGCGACCGAGTTGCTCTTGCCCGGCGTCA
ATACGGGATAATACCGCGCCACATAGCAGAACTTTAAAAGTGCTCATCATTGGAAAACGTTCTTCGGGGC
GAAAACTCTCAAGGATCTTACCGCTGTTGAGATCCAGTTCGATGTAACCCACTCGTGCACCCAACTGATC
TTCAGCATCTTTTACTTTCACCAGCGTTTCTGGGTGAGCAAAAACAGGAAGGCAAAATGCCGCAAAAAAG
GGAATAAGGGCGACACGGAAATGTTGAATACTCATACTCTTCCTTTTTCAATATTATTGAAGCATTTATC
AGGGTTATTGTCTCATGAGCGGATACATATTTGAATGTATTTAGAAAAATAAACAAATAGGGGTTCCGCG
CACATTTCCCCGAAAAGTGCCACCTG
[124 nt withheld, positions 8217-8340]
C
[91 nt withheld, positions 8342-8432]
A
[49 nt withheld, positions 8434-8482]
CCTTTGACGTTGGAGTCCACGTTCTTT
[37 nt withheld, positions 8510-8546]
ACCCTATCTCGGTCTATTCTTTTGATTTATAAGGGATTTTGCCGATTTCGGCCTATTGGTTAAAAAATGA
GCTGATTTAACAAAAATTTAACGCGAATTTTAACAAAATATTAACGCTTACAATTTAC
