>Addgene plasmid #45532 | pCMV-Kl-EGFP | addgene partial sequence | sequence record 64999 | EGFP-N 5'-CGTCGCCGTCCAGCTCGACCAG-3'
CCCTTGCTCACCATACCGGTCTTATAACTTCTCTGGCCTTTCTTGGAGTAGTGAAAAATGAGAGCAAGAG
AAATAATAAAAGTAAAAACAAGAAACGAGATGAAGACCAGCAAAGACTTCCGGGTTTGAAAAAATCCACA
TTCGGTGCACACAGTGTATTCTTCTGGACAAAACCTTCCCAGTGTTCCAGAACCCAGGAAGCCATTGCTG
TCAATAATTTTCCTGTAATGTTTCATAGATGGTTTGGGCTCAAACTGATTCGCAGCATATCGATAAAAGC
CAGACTTGGGAGCTGAGCGATCACTAAGTGAATACGCAAAGTAGCCACAAAGGTTGATGTCGTCCAACAC
GTAGGCTTTCAGAGCCTCATTCACATAATTCTTAATATAATAGATCCTCAGTGAGTCTTGCTCGGCGTGG
GGGTCATCATCGATTCCATTGGCTGTCACATACATCGGGAGGTCTCCGTACTTGAACCTTAGCCAGTTGA
GCACTTTGCGCAGCCCCCAAGGCACCACTGCCACCTGACTGGGAGAGTTGAGCCATGTGATGTCAGTCAT
CTCCTGTACCTCCAAGTAATCGTTGTATTTCATCGGATCCTCCTTTTCCCAGTCTACCAGAATGGTGGTG
TAATGACTCACCGCCAGGAAGTCAAAGGAACCCCGGACTAGCTTTTTTTCATCTTCGGTGAAATAGGGCA
AAAGAAAATTGTTTTTTTGGTTCAGCCAGTCCCTCATCACACGTGGATAATCTCCGGAACCAAAAATAGG
CTCTGCCAGCCAGCCTATATCAAA
